Addgene plasmid #174918: pMSR:MSMEG_0793:Dendra
Purpose: C-term fluorescent fusion
Depositing lab: Keith Derbyshire & Joseph Wade. Depositing organization: Wadsworth Center, New York State Department of Health. Publication: A Mycobacterial Systems Resource for the Research Community. Judd JA, Canestrari J, Clark R, Joseph A, Lapierre P, Lasek-Nesselquist E, Mir M, Palumbo M, Smith C, Stone M, Upadhyay A, Wirth SE, Dedrick RM, Meier CG, Russell DA, Dills A, Dove E, Kester J, Wolf ID, Zhu J, Rubin ER, Fortune S, Hatfull GF, Gray TA, Wade JT, Derbyshire KM. mBio. 2021 Mar 2;12(2). pii: mBio.02401-20. doi: 10.1128/mBio.02401-20. PubMed 33653882.
Backbone
  Vector backbone: pMSR:Dendra
  Vector type: Bacterial Expression ; Integrating Mycobacterial Expression Vector attL5. T7 expression in E. coli
Growth in bacteria
  Bacterial resistance: Apramycin, 25 μg/mL
  Growth temperature: 37°C
  Growth strain: DH5alpha
  Copy number: High Copy
Gene/Insert
  Gene/Insert name: MSMEG_0793
  Species: M. smegmatis
  Promoter: pmycTetO
  Tag / fusion protein: Gly-Ala Linker/Dendra2/1x Flag Tag (C terminal on insert)
  Cloning method: Ligation Independent Cloning
  Sequencing primers: 5′ TGATAGAGTTTGTCCTCCCTATCAG; 3′ TCCATATGCACCTTGACACG
Resource information
  A portion of this plasmid was derived from a plasmid made by: CP000480.1
Terms and licenses: Academic/Nonprofit Terms; Industry Terms: Not Available to Industry
Depositor comments: 5' cloning site: AseI (destroyed), 3' cloning site: HindIII (not destroyed)
How to cite: pMSR:MSMEG_0793:Dendra was a gift from Keith Derbyshire & Joseph Wade (Addgene plasmid # 174918 ; http://n2t.net/addgene:174918 ; RRID:Addgene_174918)
