[The description below was written by a language model from this plasmid's Addgene catalogue record and pLannotate feature annotations shown in this document.]
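Description:
pMSR:MSMEG_0793:Dendra is a 5.6 kb integrating mycobacterial expression plasmid built on the pMSR:Dendra backbone and belongs to a systematic resource of tagged Mycobacterium smegmatis genes. It is maintained in E. coli through a high-copy ColE1/pUC-type origin and selected with apramycin via the aac(3)IV acetyltransferase gene. There is no mycobacterial replication origin in the annotation. Instead the plasmid carries the mycobacteriophage L5 integrase gene (annotated across the sequence origin) with adjacent L5-derived sequence. This allows site-specific, single-copy insertion at the L5 attachment site of the mycobacterial chromosome.

The payload is the M. smegmatis open reading frame MSMEG_0793, which the feature table identifies as thiG, the thiazole synthase that acts in thiamine biosynthesis. It was inserted by ligation-independent cloning. The gene is fused at its C terminus, through a Gly-Ala linker, to the green-to-red photoconvertible fluorescent protein Dendra2, followed by a single FLAG epitope. Transcription in mycobacteria is driven by the pmycTetO promoter. The two short hits annotated as "tight TRE promoter" fragments most likely reflect its tet operator sequences rather than any mammalian element, and they make the promoter repressible where a Tet repressor is supplied. A T7 promoter sits immediately upstream of the coding sequence and a partial T7 terminator lies downstream, so the same fusion can also be expressed in E. coli strains that provide T7 RNA polymerase.

The stated purpose is C-terminal fluorescent tagging. The construct therefore suits live-cell localisation and photoconversion-based tracking of the protein in M. smegmatis, and the FLAG tag allows immunodetection or affinity capture.
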