Features (pLannotate 1.2.2; 14 found; start..end, strand, type, name):
    839..943     -  CDS            32 (fragment): VG32_BPML5 - Protein predicted: Swiss-Prot protein existence level 4. From Mycobacterium phage L5 (Mycobacteriophage L5).
    999..1103    +  CDS            Y4104_STRCO (fragment): Protein inferred from homology: Swiss-Prot protein existence level 3. From Streptomyces coelicolor (strain ATCC BAA-471 / A3(2) / M145).
   1161..1180    +  promoter       tight TRE promoter (fragment): Tet-responsive promoter PTight, consisting of seven tet operator sequences followed by the minimal CMV promoter
   1187..1204    +  promoter       tight TRE promoter (fragment): Tet-responsive promoter PTight, consisting of seven tet operator sequences followed by the minimal CMV promoter
   1218..1236    +  promoter       T7 promoter: promoter for bacteriophage T7 RNA polymerase
   1252..2007    +  CDS            thiG: THIG_MYCS2 - Experimental evidence at protein level: Swiss-Prot protein existence level 1. Catalyzes the rearrangement of 1-deoxy-D-xylulose 5-phosphate (DXP) to produce the thiazole phosphate moiety of thiamine. Sulfur is provided by the thiocarboxylate moiety of the carrier protein ThiS. In vitro, sulfur can be provided by H(2)S. From Mycolicibacterium smegmatis (strain ATCC 700084 / mc(2)155) (Mycobacterium smegmatis).
   2029..2715    +  CDS            Dendra2: Dendra2 is a photoconvertible green fluorescent protein published in 2006, derived from Dendronephthya sp.. It has high acid sensitivity.
   2755..2775    +  CDS            FLAG (fragment): FLAG® epitope tag, followed by an enterokinase cleavage site
   2784..2826    +  terminator     T7 terminator (fragment): transcription terminator for bacteriophage T7 RNA polymerase
   3032..3832    +  CDS            ApmR: aminoglycoside 3-N-acetyltransferase type IV ; aac(3)IV; confers resistance to apramycin (Paget and Davies, 1996)
   3899..3916    -  misc_feature   MCS (fragment): pBluescript multiple cloning site
   3957..4545    +  rep_origin     ori: high-copy-number ColE1/pMB1/pBR322/pUC origin of replication
   4713..4741    +  misc_feature   MCS (fragment): pUC18/19 multiple cloning site
   5301..777     +  CDS            33 (across the origin): VINT_BPML5 - Also known as int. Protein inferred from homology: Swiss-Prot protein existence level 3. Integrase is necessary for integration of the phage into the host genome by site-specific recombination. From Mycobacterium phage L5 (Mycobacteriophage L5).
>Addgene plasmid #174918 | pMSR:MSMEG_0793:Dendra | addgene full sequence | sequence record 345680 | Addgene NGS Result
GTCACAGAGATGACGCCAGCTCTGGTGCGTGCGTGGTGGGCCGGGATGGGTAGGAAGCACCCGACTGCCC
GCCGGCATGCCTACAACGTCCTCCGGGCGGTGATGAACACAGCGGTCGAGGACAAGCTGATCGCAGAGAA
CCCGTGCCGGATCGAGCAGAAGGCAGCCGATGAGCGCGACGTAGAGGCGCTGACGCCTGAGGAGCTGGAC
ATCGTCGCCGCTGAGATCTTCGAGCACTACCGGATCGCGGCATACATCCTGGCGTGGACGAGCCTCCGGT
TCGGAGAGCTGATCGAGCTTCGCCGCAAGGACATCGTGGACGACGGCATGACGATGAAGCTCCGGGTGCG
CCGTGGCGCTTCCCGCGTGGGGAACAAGATCGTCGTTGGCAACGCCAAGACCGTCCGGTCGAAGCGTCCT
GTGACGGTTCCGCCTCACGTCGCGGAGATGATCCGAGCGCACATGAAGGACCGTACGAAGATGAACAAGG
GCCCCGAGGCATTCCTGGTGACCACGACGCAGGGCAACCGGCTGTCGAAGTCCGCGTTCACCAAGTCGCT
GAAGCGTGGCTACGCCAAGATCGGTCGGCCGGAACTCCGCATCCACGACCTCCGCGCTGTCGGCGCTACG
TTCGCCGCTCAGGCAGGTGCGACGACCAAGGAGCTGATGGCCCGTCTCGGTCACACGACTCCTAGGATGG
CGATGAAGTACCAGATGGCGTCTGAGGCCCGCGACGAGGCTATCGCTGAGGCGATGTCCAAGCTGGCCAA
GACCTCCTGAAACGCAAAAAGCCCCCCTCCCAAGGACACTGAGTCCTAAAGAGGGGGGTTTCTTGTCAGT
ACGCGAAGAACCACGCCTGGCCGCGAGCGCCAGCACCGCCGCTCTGTGCGGAGACCTGGGCACCAGCCCC
GCCGCCGCCAGGAGCATTGCCGTTCCCGCCAGAAATCTAGACGGTGACCACAACGCGCCCGCTTTGATCG
GGGACGTCGAAATATTGGATCGTCGGCACCGTCACGGCCGTGGGAGGCGGCACGATCCGCGACGTGATGA
TCGGCCGCATCCCCACGGTGCTGCGCAGTGAGCTCTACGCCATCCCGGCGTTGATCTGTGCGTTCGCACG
CACAGGCCCGGTGTGAGAAGGGTCTCTGACGAGCGGGAGAACTCCCTATCAGTGATAGAGTTTGTCCTCC
CTATCAGTGATAGATAGGCTTAAGGAGTAATACGACTCACTATAGGGAGAAGGAGGCCATTATGGCTGAC
TCCGTACTGCGCATCGGGGGGCGCGAATTCGGCTCCCGGCTGATCATGGGCACCGGCGGTGCACCCAACC
TCTCGGTGCTCGAAGAGGCGCTCATCGCCTCAGGCACCGAACTGACCACCGTCGCGATGCGACGCGTCGA
CGCCGAAACCGGAACGGGCGTACTCGATCTGCTCAACCGGTTGGGCATCGCCGCGCTGCCCAACACCGCC
GGCTGCCGCGGCGCGGCCGAGGCGGTGCTCACCGCGCAGCTCGCGCGTGAGGCGCTCGGGACCGACATGG
TGAAACTCGAGGTCATCGCCGACGAGCGCACCCTGCTGCCCGACGCGGTCGAACTCGTCAAGGCCGCAGA
ACAATTGGTCGACGACGGGTTCACCGTGCTGCCCTACACCAACGACGACCCGGTGCTGGCGCGTCGGCTC
GAGGACATCGGATGTGCCGCGGTGATGCCGCTCGGCTCGCCGATCGGCACCGGGCTGGGCATCTCCAACC
CGCACAACATCGAGATGATCGTCGCGGCCGCGGGGGTGCCCGTGGTGCTCGACGCCGGTATCGGCACCGC
GAGCGACGCCGCGCTGGCGATGGAACTGGGTTGTGACGCCGTGCTTTTGGCCACTGCCGTCACACGCGCG
TCCGATCCGCCGACCATGGCCGCCGCGATGGCCTCGGCCGTCACCGCTGGCCATCTCGCCCGGCAGGCGG
GTCGTATCCCTAAGCGGTTCTGGGCGCAGGCGTCGAGCCCGGCGCTGAAGCTTGGTGCGGCCGCGGGCAA
CACGCCTGGCATCAATCTGATCAAGGAGGACATGCGTGTCAAGGTGCATATGGAGGGCAACGTGAACGGT
CACGCCTTCGTGATCGAGGGGGAGGGTAAGGGTAAGCCTTACGAAGGGACCCAGACCGCCAACCTCACCG
TCAAGGAGGGCGCCCCTCTCCCATTCTCGTACGATATCCTCACTACCGCGGTGCATTACGGGAACCGCGT
GTTCACCAAGTACCCCGAGGATATCCCTGACTACTTCAAGCAGAGCTTCCCGGAGGGATACTCCTGGGAG
CGGACGATGACCTTCGAAGACAAGGGTATCTGTACGATCCGCAGCGACATCTCGCTGGAAGGGGACTGTT
TCTTCCAGAACGTCCGTTTCAAGGGGACCAACTTTCCGCCGAACGGCCCGGTCATGCAGAAGAAGACCCT
CAAGTGGGAGCCGAGCACGGAGAAGCTGCACGTTCGGGACGGCCTCCTGGTCGGCAACATCAACATGGCG
CTGCTGCTGGAAGGCGGCGGCCACTACCTATGCGACTTCAAGACCACGTACAAAGCGAAGAAGGTCGTCC
AGCTGCCCGACGCGCACTTCGTGGACCACCGCATCGAAATCCTGGGGAACGATTCGGACTACAACAAGGT
CAAGTTGTACGAGCACGCTGTGGCACGCTATAGCCCGCTCCCGTCGCAGGTCTGGTTCGAAGGCGGCGGC
GGGGAGAACCTGTATTTCCAGGACTACAAGGACGACGACGACAAGTGATTTAAATAACCCCTTGGGGCCT
CTAAACGGGTCTTGAGGGGTTTTTTGTTAACTAGCGTACGATCGAATTCCTGCAGCTCACGGTAACTGAT
GCCGTATTTGCAGTACCAGCGTACGGCCCACAGAATGATGTCACGCTGAAAATGCCGGCCTTTGAATGGG
TTCATGTGCAGCTCCATCAGCAAAAGGGGATGATAAGTTTATCACCACCGACTATTTGCAACAGTGCCGT
TGATCGTGCTATGATCGACTGATGTCATCAGCGGTGGAGTGCAATGTCGTGCAATACGAATGGCGAAAAG
CCGAGCTCATCGGTCAGCTTCTCAACCTTGGGGTTACCCCCGGCGGTGTGCTGCTGGTCCACAGCTCCTT
CCGTAGCGTCCGGCCCCTCGAAGATGGGCCACTTGGACTGATCGAGGCCCTGCGTGCTACGCTGGGTCCG
GGAGGGACGCTCGTCATGCCCTCGTGGTCAGGTCTGGACGACGAGCCGTTCGATCCTGCCACGTCGCCCG
TTACACCGGACCTTGGAGTTGTCTCTGACACATTCTGGCGCCTGCCAAATGTAAAGCGCAGCGCCCATCC
ATTTGCCTTTGCGGCAGCGGGGCCACAGGCAGAGCAGATCATCTCTGATCCATTGCCCCTGCCACCTTAC
TCGCCTGCAAGCCCGGTCGCCCGTGTCCATGAACTCGATGGGCAGGTACTTCTCCTCGGCGTGGGACACG
ATGCCAACACGACGCTGCATCTTGCCGAGTTGATGGCAAAGGTTCCCTATGGGGTGCCGAGACACTGCAC
CATTCTTCAGGATGGCAAGTTGGTACGCGTCGATTATCTCGAGAATGACCACTGCTGTGAGCGCTTTGCC
TTGGCGGACAGGTGGCTCAAGGAGAAGAGCCTTCAGAAGGAAGGTCCAGTCGGTCATGCCTTTGCTCGGT
TGATCCGCTCCCGCGACATTGTGGCGACAGCCCTGGGTCAACTGGGCCGAGATCCGTTGATCTTCCTGCA
TCCGCCAGAGGCGGGATGCGAAGAATGCGATGCCGCTCGCCAGTCGATTGGCTGAGCTCATGAGCGGAGA
ACGAGATGACGTTGGAGGGGCAAGGTCGCGCTGATTGCTGGGGCAACACGGGGGATCCACTAGTTCCATG
AGCGTCAGACCCCGTAGAAAAGATCAAAGGATCTTCTTGAGATCCTTTTTTTCTGCGCGTAATCTGCTGC
TTGCAAACAAAAAAACCACCGCTACCAGCGGTGGTTTGTTTGCCGGATCAAGAGCTACCAACTCTTTTTC
CGAAGGTAACTGGCTTCAGCAGAGCGCAGATACCAAATACTGTCCTTCTAGTGTAGCCGTAGTTAGGCCA
CCACTTCAAGAACTCTGTAGCACCGCCTACATACCTCGCTCTGCTAATCCTGTTACCAGTGGCTGCTGCC
AGTGGCGATAAGTCGTGTCTTACCGGGTTGGACTCAAGACGATAGTTACCGGATAAGGCGCAGCGGTCGG
GCTGAACGGGGGGTTCGTGCACACAGCCCAGCTTGGAGCGAACGACCTACACCGAACTGAGATACCTACA
GCGTGAGCTATGAGAAAGCGCCACGCTTCCCGAGGGGAGAAAGGCGGACAGGTATCCGGTAAGCGGCAGG
GTCGGAACAGGAGAGCGCACGAGGGAGCTTCCAGGGGGAAACGCCTGGTATCTTTATAGTCCTGTCGGGT
TTCGCCACCTCTGACTTGAGCGTCGATTTTTGTGATGCTCGTCAGGGGGGCGGAGCCTATGGAAAAACGC
CAGCAACGCGGCCTTTTTACGGTTCCTGGCCTTTTGCTGGCCTTTTGCTCACATGTTCTTTCCTGCGTTA
TCCCCTGATTCTGTGGATAACCGTATTACCGCCTTTGAGTGAGCTGATACCGCTCGCCGCAGCCGAACGA
CCGAGCGCAACGCGTGCGGCCGCGGTACCCGGGGATCCTCTAGAGTCGACCACCAAGGGCACCATCTCTG
CTTGGGCCACCCCGTTGGCCGCAGCCAGCTCGCTGAGAGCCGTGAACGACAGGGCGAACGCCAGCCCGCC
GACGGCGAGGGTTCCGACCGCTGCAACTCCCGGTGCAACCTTGTCCCGGTCTATTCTCTTCACTGCACCA
GCTCCAATCTGGTGTGAATGCCCCTCGTCTGTTCGCGCAGGCGGGGGGCTCTATTCGTTTGTCAGCATCG
AAAGTAGCCAGATCAGGGATGCGTTGCAACCGCGTATGCCCAGGTCAGAAGAGTCGCACAAGAGTTGCAG
ACCCCTGGAAAGAAAAATGGCCAGAGGGCGAAAACACCCTCTGACCAGCGGAGCGGGCGACGGGAATCGA
ACCCGCGTAGCTAGTTTGGAAGAATGGGTGTCTGCCGACCACATATGGGCCGGTCAAGATAGGTTTTTAC
CCCCTCTCGGCTGCATCCTCTAAGTGGAAAGAAATTGCAGGTCGTAGAAGCGCGTTGAAGCCTGAGAGTT
GCACAGGAGTTGCAACCCGGTAGCCTTGTTCACGACGAGAGGAGACCTAGTTGGCACGTCGCGGATGGGG
ATCGCTGAAGACTCAGCGCAGCGGGAGGATCCAAGCCTCATACGTCAACCCGCAGGACGGTGTGAGGTAC
TACGCGCTGCAGACCTACGACAACAAGATGGACGCCGAAGCCTGGCTCGCGGGCGAGAAGCGGCTCATCG
AGATGGAGACCTGGACCCCTCCACAGGACCGGGCGAAGAAGGCAGCCGCCAGCGCCATCACGCTGGAGGA
GTACACCCGGAAGTGGCTCGTGGAGCGCGACCTCGCAGACGGCACCAGGGATCTGTACAGCGGGCACGCG
GAGCGCCGCATCTACCCGGTGCTAGGTGAAGTGGCG
