>Addgene plasmid #174918 | pMSR:MSMEG_0793:Dendra | depositor partial sequence | sequence record 339312 | partial
ATGGCTGACTCCGTACTGCGCATCGGGGGGCGCGAATTCGGCTCCCGGCTGATCATGGGCACCGGCGGTG
CACCCAACCTCTCGGTGCTCGAAGAGGCGCTCATCGCCTCAGGCACCGAACTGACCACCGTCGCGATGCG
ACGCGTCGACGCCGAAACCGGAACGGGCGTACTCGATCTGCTCAACCGGTTGGGCATCGCCGCGCTGCCC
AACACCGCCGGCTGCCGCGGCGCGGCCGAGGCGGTGCTCACCGCGCAGCTCGCGCGTGAGGCGCTCGGGA
CCGACATGGTGAAACTCGAGGTCATCGCCGACGAGCGCACCCTGCTGCCCGACGCGGTCGAACTCGTCAA
GGCCGCAGAACAATTGGTCGACGACGGGTTCACCGTGCTGCCCTACACCAACGACGACCCGGTGCTGGCG
CGTCGGCTCGAGGACATCGGATGTGCCGCGGTGATGCCGCTCGGCTCGCCGATCGGCACCGGGCTGGGCA
TCTCCAACCCGCACAACATCGAGATGATCGTCGCGGCCGCGGGGGTGCCCGTGGTGCTCGACGCCGGTAT
CGGCACCGCGAGCGACGCCGCGCTGGCGATGGAACTGGGTTGTGACGCCGTGCTTTTGGCCACTGCCGTC
ACACGCGCGTCCGATCCGCCGACCATGGCCGCCGCGATGGCCTCGGCCGTCACCGCTGGCCATCTCGCCC
GGCAGGCGGGTCGTATCCCTAAGCGGTTCTGGGCGCAGGCGTCGAGCCCGGCGCTG
